>Addgene plasmid #162293 | pEPQD0CM0542 | addgene full sequence | sequence record 318667 | Addgene NGS Result
GTAAAACGACGGCCAGTCATGCATAATCCGCACGCATCTGGAATAAGGAAGTGCCATTCCGCCTGACCTA
GGTCTCACCATGGTAAGCGGCTGGCGTCTGTTCAAGAAAATTAGCGGATCACCGATTTTAGGCTACTGGA
AAATTAAGGGTCTTGTGCAACCCACACGTCTGCTGCTGGAGTACTTAGAGGAGAAGTACGAGGAGCACCT
CTACGAACGCGACGAGGGCGACAAGTGGCGTAATAAGAAATTCGAGTTAGGCTTAGAATTCCCTAACCTG
CCGTACTACATCGACGGCGACGTCAAGCTGACCCAAAGTATGGCGATTATCCGCTACATTGCCGATAAAC
ATAATATGCTCGGCGGCTGCCCGAAGGAACGCGCTGAAATCTCCATGTTAGAGGGCGCTGTCCTGGACAT
CCGTTATGGGGTGTCACGTATCGCGTACTCGAAGGATTTCGAGACTCTGAAGGTGGACTTCCTGTCGAAA
TTACCCGAGATGTTAAAGATGTTTGAGGACCGCTTGTGCCACAAGACTTACCTGAACGGCGACCACGTGA
CTCACCCGGATTTTATGCTGTACGATGCCTTGGACGTCGTACTGTATATGGATCCGATGTGTTTGGACGC
CTTTCCGAAGCTGGTGTGCTTCAAGAAGCGCATCGAGGCCATTCCGCAGATCGACAAATATTTAAAGTCG
TCAAAATACATTGCGTGGCCGCTTCAGGGCTGGCAAGCCACGTTTGGTGGCGGGGATCACCCACCTAAGA
GCGACCTGGTTCCGCGTGGATCAATGAGAGACCTAGGCTAGGTGGAGGCTCAGTGATGATAAGTCTGCGA
TGGTGGATGCATGTGTCATGGTCATAGCTGTTTCCTGTGTGAAATTGTTATCCGCTCAGAGGGCACAATC
CTATTCCGCGCTATCCGACAATCTCCAAGACATTAGGTGGAGTTCAGTTCGGCGTATGGCATATGTCGCT
GGAAAGAACATGTGAGCAAAAGGCCAGCAAAAGGCCAGGAACCGTAAAAAGGCCGCGTTGCTGGCGTTTT
TCCATAGGCTCCGCCCCCCTGACGAGCATCACAAAAATCGACGCTCAAGTCAGAGGTGGCGAAACCCGAC
AGGACTATAAAGATACCAGGCGTTTCCCCCTGGAAGCTCCCTCGTGCGCTCTCCTGTTCCGACCCTGCCG
CTTACCGGATACCTGTCCGCCTTTCTCCCTTCGGGAAGCGTGGCGCTTTCTCATAGCTCACGCTGTAGGT
ATCTCAGTTCGGTGTAGGTCGTTCGCTCCAAGCTGGGCTGTGTGCACGAACCCCCCGTTCAGCCCGACCG
CTGCGCCTTATCCGGTAACTATCGTCTTGAGTCCAACCCGGTAAGACACGACTTATCGCCACTGGCAGCA
GCCACTGGTAACAGGATTAGCAGAGCGAGGTATGTAGGCGGTGCTACAGAGTTCTTGAAGTGGTGGCCTA
ACTACGGCTACACTAGAAGAACAGTATTTGGTATCTGCGCTCTGCTGAAGCCAGTTACCTTCGGAAAAAG
AGTTGGTAGCTCTTGATCCGGCAAACAAACCACCGCTGGTAGCGGTGGTTTTTTTGTTTGCAAGCAGCAG
ATTACGCGCAGAAAAAAAGGATCTCAAGAAGATCCTTTGATCTTTTCTACGGGGTCTGACGCTCTATTCA
ACAAAGCCGCCGTCCCGTCAAGTCAGCGTAAATGGGTAGGGGGCTTCAAATCGTCCCCCCATACGATATA
AGTTGTTACTAGTGCTTGGATTCTCACCAATAAAAAACGCCCGGCGGCAACCGAGCGTTCTGAACAAATC
CAGATGGAGTTCTGAGGTCATTACTGGATCTATCAACAGGAGTCCAAGCGAGCTCGATATCAAATTACGC
CCCGCCCTGCCACTCATCGCAGTACTGTTGTAATTCATTAAGCATTCTGCCGACATGGAAGCCATCACAA
ACGGCATGATGAACCTGAATCGCCAGCGGCATCAGCACCTTGTCGCCTTGCGTATAATATTTGCCCATGG
TGAAAACGGGGGCGAAGAAGTTGTCCATATTGGCCACGTTTAAATCAAAACTGGTGAAACTCACCCAGGG
ATTGGCTGAGACGAAAAACATATTCTCAATAAACCCTTTAGGGAAATAGGCCAGGTTTTCACCGTAACAC
GCCACATCTTGCGAATATATGTGTAGAAACTGCCGGAAATCGTCGTGGTATTCACTCCAGAGCGATGAAA
ACGTTTCAGTTTGCTCATGGAAAACGGTGTAACAAGGGTGAACACTATCCCATATCACCAGCTCACCGTC
TTTCATTGCCATACGAAATTCCGGATGAGCATTCATCAGGCGGGCAAGAATGTGAATAAAGGCCGGATAA
AACTTGTGCTTATTTTTCTTTACGGTCTTTAAAAAGGCCGTAATATCCAGCTGAACGGTCTGGTTATAGG
TACATTGAGCAACTGACTGAAATGCCTCAAAATGTTCTTTACGATGCCATTGGGATATATCAACGGTGGT
ATATCCAGTGATTTTTTTCTCCATTTTAGCTTCCTTAGCTCCTGAAAATCTCGATAACTCAAAAAATACG
CCCGGTAGTGATCTTATTTCATTATGGTGAAAGTTGGAACCTCTTACGTGCCGATCAACGTCTCATTGAT
ACCTGAAACAAAACCCATCGTACGGCCAAGGAAGTCTCCAATAACTGTGATCCACCACAAGCGCCAGGGT
TTTCCCAGTCACGACGTT
Features (pLannotate 1.2.2; 6 found; start..end, strand, type, name):
    119..769     +  CDS            GST26_SCHJA: Experimental evidence at protein level: Swiss-Prot protein existence level 1. GST isoenzymes appear to play a central role in the parasite detoxification system. Other functions are also suspected including a role in increasing the solubility of haematin in the parasite gut. From Schistosoma japonicum (Blood fluke).
   1049..1637    -  rep_origin     ori: high-copy-number ColE1/pMB1/pBR322/pUC origin of replication
   1770..1864    -  terminator     lambda t0 terminator: transcription terminator from phage lambda
   1888..2544    -  CDS            cat: CAT_ECOLX - Experimental evidence at protein level: Swiss-Prot protein existence level 1. This enzyme is an effector of chloramphenicol resistance in bacteria. From Escherichia coli. This protein is used as a marker in many commonly used cloning vectors, such as pACYC184.
   2545..2647    -  promoter       cat promoter: promoter of the E. coli cat gene encoding chloramphenicol acetyltransferase
   2722..17      -  CDS            lacZα (fragment) (across the origin): LacZα fragment of β-galactosidase; lacZ fragment
