[The description below was written by a language model from this plasmid's Addgene catalogue record and pLannotate feature annotations shown in this document.]
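Description:
pEPQD0CM0542 is a small (about 2.7 kb) Level 0 parts plasmid for MoClo/Golden Gate modular assembly, built on a pTwist synthetic-biology backbone and maintained in E. coli. It replicates from a high-copy ColE1/pUC-type origin and is selected with chloramphenicol through a cat gene that is driven by its native cat promoter and followed by a lambda t0 terminator. A short residual lacZα fragment spans the sequence origin. This appears to be a remnant of the backbone's cloning region and not a functional screening marker.

The payload is a synthetic N-terminal tag module, codon optimised for E. coli. It consists of HiBiT, glutathione S-transferase and a thrombin cleavage site. Automated annotation detects only the GST coding sequence, matched to the Schistosoma japonicum 26 kDa enzyme. The short HiBiT peptide and the thrombin site are not called as separate features but are stated in the catalogue entry. HiBiT is a small peptide that complements a larger luciferase fragment to give a luminescent signal, which allows sensitive quantification of tagged protein. GST supports glutathione affinity purification and often improves solubility, and the thrombin site allows the tag to be removed afterwards.

The part is defined by CCAT and AATG fusion overhangs, which correspond to the N-terminal tag position in the standard assembly syntax. After Type IIS digestion it is therefore ligated between a promoter/5′ UTR part and a coding sequence part. The plasmid carries no promoter for the tag and is not an expression construct. It serves as a reusable building block, and the associated work concerns biofoundry-assisted expression and characterisation of plant proteins.
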