Addgene plasmid #162293: pEPQD0CM0542
Purpose: Level 0 N-terminal tag part for MoClo assembly, CCAT-AATG
Depositing lab: Nicola Patron. Depositing organization: Earlham Institute. Publication: Biofoundry-assisted expression and characterization of plant proteins. Dudley QM, Cai YM, Kallam K, Debreyne H, Carrasco Lopez JA, Patron NJ. Synth Biol (Oxf). 2021 Sep 11;6(1):ysab029. doi: 10.1093/synbio/ysab029. eCollection 2021. PubMed 34693026.
Backbone
  Vector backbone: pTwist
  Vector type: Synthetic Biology
Growth in bacteria
  Bacterial resistance: Chloramphenicol, 25 μg/mL
  Growth temperature: 37°C
  Growth strain: DH5alpha
  Copy number: High Copy
Gene/Insert
  Gene/Insert name: N-terminal tag, HiBiT-GST-[thrombin cleavage site]
  Species: Synthetic
  Mutation: codon optimized for E. coli
  Cloning method: Unknown
  Sequencing primers: 5′ GTTGTAAAACGACGGCCAGTC; 3′ AGCGGATAACAATTTCACACAGG
Terms and licenses: Academic/Nonprofit Terms; Industry Terms: Not Available to Industry
How to cite: pEPQD0CM0542 was a gift from Nicola Patron (Addgene plasmid # 162293 ; http://n2t.net/addgene:162293 ; RRID:Addgene_162293)
